>Addgene plasmid #111610 | pDONRPEX18Km-SceI-pheS | addgene full sequence | sequence record 217897 | Addgene NGS Result
TATCCCCTATAGTGAGTCGTATTACATGGTCATAGCTGTTTCCTGGCAGCTCTGGCCCGTGTCTCAAAAT
CTCTGATCTAGAGGATCCCCGGGTACCGAGCTCGAATTCGTAATCATGTCATAGCTGTTTCCTGTGTGAA
ATTGTTATCCGCTCACAATTCCACACAACATACGAGCCGGAAGCATAAAGTGTAAAGCCTGGGGTGCCTA
ATGAGTGAGCTAACTCACATTAATTGCGTTGCGCTCACTGCCCGCTTTCCAGTCGGGAAACCTGTCGTGC
CAGCTGCATTAATGAATCGGCCAACGCGCGGGGAGAGGCGGTTTGCGTATTGGGCGCTCTTCCGCTTCCT
CGCTCACTGACCCGCTGCGCTCGGTCGTTCGGCTGCGGCGAGCGGTATCAGCTCACTCAAAGGCGGTAAT
ACGGTTATCCACAGAATCAGGGGATAACGCAGGAAAGAACATGTGAGCAAAAGGCCAGCAAAAGGCCAGG
AACCGTAAAAAGGCCGCGTTGCTGGCGTTTTTCCATAGGCTCCGCCCCCCTGACGAGCATCACAAAAATC
GACGCTCAAGTCAGAGGTGGCGAAACCCGACAGGACTATAAAGATACCAGGCGTTTCCCCCTGGAAGCTC
CCTCGTGCGCTCTCCTGTTCCGACCCTGCCGCTTACCGGATACCTGTCCGCCTTTCTCCCTTCGGGAAGC
GTGGCGCTTTCTCATAGCTCACGCTGTAGGTATCTCAGTTCGGTGTAGGTCGTTCGCTCCAAGCTGGGCT
GTGTGCACGAACCCCCCGTTCAGCCCGACCGCTGCGCCTTATCCGGTAACTATCGTCTTGAGTCCAACCC
GGTAAGACACGACTTATCGCCACTGGCAGCAGCCACTGGTAACAGGATTAGCAGAGCGAGGTATGTAGGC
GGTGCTACAGAGTTCTTGAAGTGGTGGCCTAACTACGGCTACACTAGAAGAACAGTATTTGGTATCTGCG
CTCTGCTGAAGCCAGTTACCTTCGGAAAAAGAGTTGGTAGCTCTTGATCCGGCAAACAAACCACCGCTGG
TAGCGGTGGTTTTTTTGTTTGCAAGCAGCAGATTACGCGCAGAAAAAAAGGATCTCAAGAAGATCCTTTG
ATCTTTTCTACGGGGTCTGACGCTCAGTGGAACGAAAACTCACGTTAAGGGATTTTGGTCATGAGATTAT
CAAAAAGGATCTTCACCTAGATCCTTTTAAATTAAAAATGAAGTTTTAAATCAATCTAAAGTATATATGA
GTAAACTTGGTCTGACAATCGATGCGAATTGGCCATTTGCCCATGGGGGTGGGCGAAGAACTCCAGCATG
AGATCCCCGCGCTGGAGGATCATCCAGCCGGCGTCCCGGAAAACGATTCCGAAGCCCAACCTTTCATAGA
AGGCGGCGGTGGAATCGAAATCTCGTGATGGCAGGTTGGGCGTCGCTTGGTCGGTCATTTCGAACCCCAG
AGTCCCGCTCAGAAGAACTCGTCAAGAAGGCGATAGAAGGCGATGCGCTGCGAATCGGGAGCGGCGATAC
CGTAAAGCACGAGGAAGCGGTCAGCCCATTCGCCGCCAAGCTCTTCAGCAATATCACGGGTAGCCAACGC
TATGTCCTGATAGCGGTCCGCCACACCCAGCCGGCCACAGTCGATGAATCCAGAAAAGCGGCCATTTTCC
ACCATGATATTCGGCAAGCAGGCATCGCCATGGGTCACGACGAGATCCTCGCCGTCGGGCATGCGCGCCT
TGAGCCTGGCGAACAGTTCGGCTGGCGCGAGCCCCTGATGCTCTTCGTCCAGATCATCCTGATCGACAAG
ACCGGCTTCCATCCGAGTACGTGCTCGCTCGATGCGATGTTTCGCTTGGTGGTCGAATGGGCAGGTAGCC
GGATCAAGCGTATGCAGCCGCCGCATTGCATCAGCCATGATGGATACTTTCTCGGCAGGAGCAAGGTGAG
ATGACAGGAGATCCTGCCCCGGCACTTCGCCCAATAGCAGCCAGTCCCTTCCCGCTTCAGTGACAACGTC
GAGCACAGCTGCGCAAGGAACGCCCGTCGTGGCCAGCCACGATAGCCGCGCTGCCTCGTCCTGCAGTTCA
TTCAGGGCACCGGACAGGTCGGTCTTGACAAAAAGAACCGGGCGCCCCTGCGCTGACAGCCGGAACACGG
CGGCATCAGAGCAGCCGATTGTCTGTTGTGCCCAGTCATAGCCGAATAGCCTCTCCACCCAAGCGGCCGG
AGAACCTGCGTGCAATCCATCTTGTTCAATCATGCGAAACGATCCTCATCCTGTCTCTTGATCAGATCGT
ACAAAAAAACAGTCATAACAAGCCATGAAAACCGCCACTGCGCCGTTACCACCGCTGCGTTCGGTCAAGG
TTCTGGACCAGTTGCGTGAGCGCATACGCTACTTGCATTACAGTTTACGAACCGAACAGGCTTATGTCAA
TTCGGTTGAATACTCATACTCTTCCTTTTTCAATATTATTGAAGCATTTATCAGGGTTATTGTCTCATGA
GCGGATACATATTTGAATGTATTTAGAAAAATAAACAAATAGGGGTTCCGCGCACATTTCCCCGAAAAGT
GCCACCTGACGTCTAAGAAACCATTATTATCATGACATTAACCTATAAAAATAGGCGTATCACGAGGCCC
TTTCGTCTCGCGCGTTTCGGTGATGACGGTGAAAACCTCTGACACATGCAGCTCCCGGAGACGGTCACAG
CTTGTCTGTAAGCGGATGCCGGGAGCAGACAAGCCCGTCAGGGCGCGTCAGCGGGTGTTGGCGGGTGTCG
GGGCTGGCTTAACTATGCGGCATCAGAGCAGATTGTACTGAGAGTGCACCATAATCGGCATTTTCTTTTG
CGTTTTTATTTGTTAACTGTTAATTGTCCTTGTTCAAGGATGCTGTCTTTGACAACAGATGTTTTCTTGC
CTTTGATGTTCAGCAGGAAGCTAGGCGCAAACGTTGGATCTTTAGGCGAACTGGCGGAGGAACCGGAGGT
CATTTTCGAAAAAGAGCCGGAGGTCCTGGACACCATACCGGAGCATGGTAAGGCGTTCCAACCCGGAACC
GAAGCCGAAGCCAATGTAACGCTCCGGGTCGAGGCCCATATTCCGAATGACCGTGGGGTGGACCTGACCG
CTGCCGCTGATTTCCAACCACTTACCAGCATTCTTCCCATGTTCAAACATCATATCAATTTCCGCGCTGG
GTTCCGTGAAGGGGAAGTAGCTCGGGCGGAAACGGACCAAGATGTCATCTCGTTCGAAAAATTTCTTGAG
AAAGTCGGTGTAGGCACCCTTGAGATCGGCAAACGACACGTTTTCATCAATCCAGAGCCCCTCCACCTGA
TTAAACATGGGGCTATGGGTGGCGTCCGAATCGACCCGATAGGTCCGACCGGGAGCAATCACCTTAATCG
GGGGTCGATTCATGCGGGCGTACCGCACCTGCATGGGCGAGGTATGGGTCCGGAGGAGGAGGGGCCGCCC
ATCGGCGTCCTTACCATCCACATAGAAGGTGTCCTGCATGGACCGTGCGGGGTGGTTTTCGGGCGAGTTG
AGCGCCGTGAAATTATACCAATCCGTCTCAATTTCCGGTCCATCCGCGACATCGAAGCCAATGCTACGGA
AAATCTGCTCCACACGTTCCCAGGTTCGCATGACGGGGTGCAGCGAGCCGGCGCCCGCCCCGCGACCGGG
GAGGGTCACATCAATGGCTTCAGCCGCCAGGCGCTGATTGAGAAGGGCATCCGCCAAGGCCTGCCGCCGG
GCATTCAAGGCCGCCTCCACCTGCTGCTTGGCCACGTTAATCCGGGCACCCTCGGTCTTCCGGGTTTCCG
GGTCCAGCTTACCCAGCCCCTTCAAGAGTTCCGTGAGGGCACCGCTCTTGCCCAGGAAGCGGGCCTTTTC
ATTTTCCAAGGTCGTAATGTCGGCCGCGCCCTCAAAGCTCTGCTGGGCATCCGCCACGATCTGATCGAGG
TCCATATGCTTGTCCTTTCGAAGCTCGATCCGATTGTCAGACCCGGCATGATATTCCGAAAATCCCAAGC
GAGTCAACAGCTAGTGCTTGCCCTCAGTACTGTTACGCCGGCGGTAGCCGGCCAGCCTCGCAGAGCAGGA
TTCCCGTTGAGCACCGCCAGGTGCGAATAAGGGACAGTGAAGAAGGAACACCCGCTCGCGGGTGGGCCTA
CTTCACCTATCCTGCCCGGCTGACGCCGTTGGATACACCAAGGAAAGTCTACACGAACCCTTTGGCAAAA
TCCTGTATATCGTGCGAAAAAGGATGGATATACCGAAAAAATCGCTATAATGACCCCGAAGCAGGGTTAT
GCAGCGGAAAAGCGCTGCTTCCCTGCTGTTTTGTGGAATATCTACCGACTGGAAACAGGCAAATGCAAGA
AATTACTGAACTGAGGGGACAGGCGAGAGGCGATGCCAAAGAGCTACACCGACGAGCTGGCCGAGTGGGT
TGAATCCCGCGCGGCCAAGAAGCGCCGGCGTGATGAGGCTGCGGTTGCGTTCCTGGCGGTGAGGGCGGAT
GTCGATATGCGGTGTGAAATACCGCACAGATGCGTAAGGAGAAAATACCGCATCAGGCGCATATTTGAAT
GTATTTAGAAAAATAAACAAAAGAGTTTGTAGAAACGCAAAAAGGCCATCCGTCAGGATGGCCTTCTGCT
TAATTTGATGCCTGGCAGTTTATGGCGGGCGTCCTGCCCGCCACCCTCCGGGCCGTTGCTTCGCAACGTT
CAAATCCGCTCCCGGCGGATTTGTCCTACTCAGGAGAGCGTTCACCGACAAACAACAGATAAAACGAAAG
GCCCAGTCTTTCGACTGAGCCTTTCGTTTTATTTGATGCCTGGCAGTTCCCTACTCTCGCATGGGGAGAC
CCCACACTACCATCGGCGCTACGGCGTTTCACTTCTGAGTTCGGCATGGGGTCAGGTGGGACCACCGCGC
TACTGCCGCCAGGCAAATTCTGTTTTATCAGACCGCTTCTGCGTTCTGATTTAATCTGTATCAGGCTGAA
AATCTTCTCTCATCCGCCAAAACAGCCAAGCTCGCCATTCGCCATTCAGGCTGCGCAACTGTTGGGAAGG
GCGATCGGTGCGGGCCTCTTCGCTATTACGCCAGCTGGCGAAAGGGGGATGTGCTGCAAGGCGATTAAGT
TGGGTAACGCCAGGGTTTTCCCAGTCACGACGTTGTAAAACGACGGCCAGTGCCAAGCTTTAGGGATAAC
AGGGTAATAGCATGGATGTTTTCCCAGTCACGACGTTGTAAAACGACGGCCAGTCTTAAGCTCGGGCCCC
AAATAATGATTTTATTTTGACTGATAGTGACCTGTTCGTTGCAACAAATTGATGAGCAATGCTTTTTTAT
AATGCCAACTTTGTACAAAAAAGCTGAACGAGAAACGTAAAATGATATAAATATCAATATATTAAATTAG
ATTTTGCATAAAAAACAGACTACATAATACTGTAAAACACAACATATCCAGTCACTATGAATCAACTACT
TAGATGGTATTAGTGACCTGTAGTCGACCGACAGCCTTCCAAATGTTCTTCGGGTGATGCTGCCAACTTA
GTCGACCGACAGCCTTCCAAATGTTCTTCTCAAACGGAATCGTCGTATCCAGCCTACTCGCTATTGTCCT
CAATGCCGTATTAAATCATAAAAAGAAATAAGAAAAAGAGGTGCGAGCCTCTTTTTTGTGTGACAAAATA
AAAACATCTACCTATTCATATACGCTAGTGTCATAGTCCTGAAAATCATCTGCATCAAGAACAATTTCAC
AACTCTTATACTTTTCTCTTACAAGTCGTTCGGCTTCATCTGGATTTTCAGCCTCTATACTTACTAAACG
TGATAAAGTTTCTGTAATTTCTACTGTATCGACCTGCAGACTGGCTGTGTATAAGGGAGCCTGACATTTA
TATTCCCCAGAACATCAGGTTAATGGCGTTTTTGATGTCATTTTCGCGGTGGCTGAGATCAGCCACTTCT
TCCCCGATAACGGAGACCGGCACACTGGCCATATCGGTGGTCATCATGCGCCAGCTTTCATCCCCGATAT
GCACCACCGGGTAAAGTTCACGGGAGACTTTATCTGACAGCAGACGTGCACTGGCCAGGGGGATCACCAT
CCGTCGCCCGGGCGTGTCAATAATATCACTCTGTACATCCACAAACAGACGATAACGGCTCTCTCTTTTA
TAGGTGTAAACCTTAAACTGCATTTCACCAGCCCCTGTTCTCGTCAGCAAAAGAGCCGTTCATTTCAATA
AACCGGGCGACCTCAGCCATCCCTTCCTGATTTTCCGCTTTCCAGCGTTCGGCACGCAGACGACGGGCTT
CATTCTGCATGGTTGTGCTTACCAGACCGGAGATATTGACATCATATATGCCTTGAGCAACTGATAGCTG
TCGCTGTCAACTGTCACTGTAATACGCTGCTTCATAGCATACCTCTTTTTGACATACTTCGGGTATACAT
ATCAGTATATATTCTTATACCGCAAAAATCAGCGCGCAAATACGCATACTGTTATCTGGCTTTTAGTAAG
CCGGATCCACGCGGCGTTTACGCCCCCCCTGCCACTCATCGCAGTACTGTTGTAATTCATTAAGCATTCT
GCCGACATGGAAGCCATCACAAACGGCATGATGAACCTGAATCGCCAGCGGCATCAGCACCTTGTCGCCT
TGCGTATAATATTTGCCCATGGTGAAAACGGGGGCGAAGAAGTTGTCCATATTGGCCACGTTTAAATCAA
AACTGGTGAAACTCACCCAGGGATTGGCTGAGACGAAAAACATATTCTCAATAAACCCTTTAGGGAAATA
GGCCAGGTTTTCACCGTAACACGCCACATCTTGCGAATATATGTGTAGAAACTGCCGGAAATCGTCGTGG
TATTCACTCCAGAGCGATGAAAACGTTTCAGTTTGCTCATGGAAAACGGTGTAACAAGGGTGAACACTAT
CCCATATCACCAGCTCACCGTCTTTCATTGCCATACGGAATTCCGGATGAGCATTCATCAGGCGGGCAAG
AATGTGAATAAAGGCCGGATAAAACTTGTGCTTATTTTTCTTTACGGTCTTTAAAAAGGCCGTAATATCC
AGCTGAACGGTCTGGTTATAGGTACATTGAGCAACTGACTGAAATGCCTCAAAATGTTCTTTACGATGCC
ATTGGGATATATCAACGGTGGTATATCCAGTGATTTTTTTCTCCATTTTAGCTTCCTTAGCTCCTGAAAA
TCTCGATAACTCAAAAAATACGCCCGGTAGTGATCTTATTTCATTATGGTGAAAGTTGGAACCTCTTACG
TGCCGATCAACGTCTCATTTTCGCCAAAAGTTGGCCCAGGGCTTCCCGGTATCAACAGGGACACCAGGAT
TTATTTATTCTGCGAAGTGATCTTCCGTCACAGGTATTTATTCGGCGCAAAGTGCGTCGGGTGATGCTGC
CAACTTAGTCGACTACAGGTCACTAATACCATCTAAGTAGTTGATTCATAGTGACTGGATATGTTGTGTT
TTACAGTATTATGTAGTCTGTTTTTTATGCAAAATCTAATTTAATATATTGATATTTATATCATTTTACG
TTTCTCGTTCAGCTTTCTTGTACAAAGTTGGCATTATAAGAAAGCATTGCTTATCAATTTGTTGCAACGA
ACAGGTCACTATCAGTCAAAATAAAATCATTATTTGCCATCCAGCTGA
Features (pLannotate 1.2.2; 31 found; start..end, strand, type, name):
      6..24      -  promoter       T7 promoter: promoter for bacteriophage T7 RNA polymerase
     77..109     -  misc_feature   MCS (fragment): pUC18/19 multiple cloning site
    142..158     -  protein_bind   lac operator: The lac repressor binds to the lac operator to inhibit transcription in E. coli. This inhibition can be relieved by adding lactose or isopropyl-β-D-thiogalactopyranoside (IPTG). lac repressor encoded by lacI
    166..196     -  promoter       lac promoter: promoter for the E. coli lac operon
    211..232     -  protein_bind   CAP binding site: CAP binding activates transcription in the presence of cAMP. E. coli catabolite activator protein
    245..337     -  CDS            lacI (fragment): lac repressor; lacI; The lac repressor binds to the lac operator to inhibit transcription in E. coli. This inhibition can be relieved by adding lactose or isopropyl-β-D-thiogalactopyranoside (IPTG).
    520..1108    -  rep_origin     ori: high-copy-number ColE1/pMB1/pBR322/pUC origin of replication
   1306..1458    -  CDS            ble (fragment): BLE_KLEPN - Experimental evidence at protein level: Swiss-Prot protein existence level 1. Binding protein with a strong affinity to the bleomycin family of antibiotics. Binds to CL990; an antimitotic-antibiotic compound. From Klebsiella pneumoniae.
   1482..2273    -  CDS            neo: KKA2_KLEPN - Also known as kan, nptII. Experimental evidence at protein level: Swiss-Prot protein existence level 1. Resistance to kanamycin, neomycin, paromomycin, ribostamycin, butirosin and gentamicin B. From Klebsiella pneumoniae.
   2422..2450    -  promoter       Pc promoter: intI1 (promoter lies within the coding sequence); class 1 integron promoter
   2468..2572    -  promoter       AmpR promoter: bla
   2667..2702    +  CDS            rop (fragment): Rop protein, which maintains plasmids at low copy number; rop
   2804..2853    +  misc_feature   bom (fragment): basis of mobility region from pBR322
   2876..2976    -  CDS            SacB (fragment): secreted levansucrase that renders bacterial growth sensitive to sucrose; Bacillus subtilis sacB; negative selection marker
   2988..3989    -  CDS            pheS: SYFA_ECOLI - Experimental evidence at protein level: Swiss-Prot protein existence level 1. From Escherichia coli (strain K12).
   4108..4217    -  oriT           oriT: incP origin of transfer
   4443..4556    +  CDS            traK (fragment): TRAK4_ECOLX - Experimental evidence at protein level: Swiss-Prot protein existence level 1. From Escherichia coli.
   4555..4607    +  misc_feature   bom (fragment): basis of mobility region from pBR322
   4610..4641    -  promoter       AmpR promoter (fragment): bla
   4660..4687    -  terminator     rrnB T2 terminator: transcription terminator T2 from the E. coli rrnB gene
   4779..4865    -  terminator     rrnB T1 terminator: Escherichia coli rrnB; transcription terminator T1 from the E. coli rrnB gene
   4867..4982    -  ncRNA          5S rRNA: Accession: RF00001 - 5S ribosomal RNA
   5078..5232    -  CDS            lacZα (fragment): LacZα fragment of β-galactosidase; lacZ fragment
   5268..5304    -  CDS            lacZα (fragment): LacZα fragment of β-galactosidase; lacZ fragment
   5321..5552    +  protein_bind   attP1: mutant version of attP; recombination site for the Gateway® BP reaction BP Clonase™
   5755..5907    -  CDS            dpnD (fragment): DPND_STRPN - Protein predicted: Swiss-Prot protein existence level 4. From Streptococcus pneumoniae serotype 4 (strain ATCC BAA-334 / TIGR4).
   5951..6253    -  CDS            ccdB: CCDB_ECOLI - Also known as G, letB, letD. Experimental evidence at protein level: Swiss-Prot protein existence level 1. Toxic component of a type II toxin-antitoxin (TA) system, functioning in plasmid maintainence. Responsible for the post- segregational killing (PSK) of plasmid-free cells, also referred to as a plasmid addiction system. Half-life of over 2 hours. Cell killing by CcdB is accompanied by filamentation, defects in chromosome and plasmid segregation, defects in cell division, formation of anucleate cells, decreased DNA synthesis and plasmid loss. Interferes with the activity of DN
   6258..6416    -  CDS            ccdA (fragment): CCDA_ECO57 - Also known as H, letA. Experimental evidence at protein level: Swiss-Prot protein existence level 1. Antitoxin component of a type II toxin-antitoxin (TA) system which inhibits the post-segregational killing (PSK) of plasmid-free cells, also referred to as a plasmid addiction system. Binds to and blocks the activity of CcdB; will also remove bound CcdB protein from the CcdB-GyrA complex by forming a CcdA-CcdB complex, a process termed rejuvenation. Functions as a transcriptional corepressor for the ccdAB operon, repression also requires CcdB (By similarity). From Escherichia coli
   6598..7256    -  CDS            CmR: chloramphenicol acetyltransferase; cat; confers resistance to chloramphenicol
   7257..7359    -  promoter       cat promoter: promoter of the E. coli cat gene encoding chloramphenicol acetyltransferase
   7504..7735    -  protein_bind   attP2: mutant version of attP; recombination site for the Gateway® BP reaction (pDONR™221 version) BP Clonase™
