[The description below was written by a language model from this plasmid's Addgene catalogue record and pLannotate feature annotations shown in this document.]
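Description:
pDONRPEX18Km-SceI-pheS is an empty Gateway-compatible allelic exchange (suicide) vector for making gene deletions in Burkholderia species, built on the pUC-based pEX18Km-pheS backbone. It replicates at high copy in E. coli from a ColE1/pUC-type origin and is selected with kanamycin through the neo (nptII) gene. An incP oriT allows conjugative transfer from a mobilising E. coli donor into the target bacterium. There the pUC-type origin is presumably not maintained, so kanamycin-resistant clones would arise by chromosomal integration.

The cloning site is a donor-type Gateway cassette: attP1 and attP2 flank the ccdB toxin gene and a chloramphenicol acetyltransferase gene driven by the cat promoter. A BP recombination with an attB-flanked deletion allele, usually joined upstream and downstream homology arms, replaces this cassette. Loss of ccdB then provides selection for recombinant plasmids in ordinary E. coli strains, which is why the empty vector must be kept in a ccdB-tolerant host. rrnB T1 and T2 terminators lie next to the cassette. Short fragments of lacZα, lacI, the pUC multiple cloning site, sacB, rop, bom and ble are remnants of earlier vector generations.

An E. coli-type pheS coding sequence is annotated for counterselection. In such systems a mutant phenylalanyl-tRNA synthetase α subunit makes cells sensitive to p-chlorophenylalanine, so clones that have lost the vector can be recovered; the table does not indicate which mutation is present. The name also indicates an I-SceI recognition site, which would allow nuclease cleavage of the integrated plasmid to stimulate the second crossover, though this site is not annotated. Together these elements support in-frame, unmarked deletions, as described for Burkholderia cenocepacia.
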