Addgene plasmid #111610: pDONRPEX18Km-SceI-pheS
Purpose: (Empty Backbone) Gateway compatible allelic exchange vector for Burkholderia sp.
Depositing lab: Tim Tolker-Nielsen. Depositing organization: University of Copenhagen. Publication: In-Frame and Unmarked Gene Deletions in Burkholderia cenocepacia via an Allelic Exchange System Compatible with Gateway Technology. Fazli M, Harrison JJ, Gambino M, Givskov M, Tolker-Nielsen T. Appl Environ Microbiol. 2015 Jun;81(11):3623-30. doi: 10.1128/AEM.03909-14. Epub 2015 Mar 20. PubMed 25795676.
Backbone
  Vector backbone: pEX18Km-pheS (pUC-based)
  Vector type: Allelic exchange in Burkholderia sp.
Growth in bacteria
  Bacterial resistance: Kanamycin, 50 μg/mL
  Growth temperature: 37°C
  Growth strain: ccdB Survival
  Copy number: High Copy
Gene/Insert
  Gene/Insert name: None
Terms and licenses: Academic/Nonprofit Terms; Industry Terms: Not Available to Industry
How to cite: pDONRPEX18Km-SceI-pheS was a gift from Tim Tolker-Nielsen (Addgene plasmid # 111610 ; http://n2t.net/addgene:111610 ; RRID:Addgene_111610)
